Addgene plasmid #177830: pMax_mPlum
Purpose: Host Cell Reactivation (HCR) control mPlum plasmid (pMax backbone)
Depositing lab: Zachary Nagel & Leona Samson. Depositing organization: Massachusetts Institute of Technology. Publication: Multiplexed DNA repair assays for multiple lesions and multiple doses via transcription inhibition and transcriptional mutagenesis. Nagel ZD, Margulies CM, Chaim IA, McRee SK, Mazzucato P, Ahmad A, Abo RP, Butty VL, Forget AL, Samson LD. Proc Natl Acad Sci U S A. 2014 May 6;111(18):E1823-32. doi: 10.1073/pnas.1401182111. Epub 2014 Apr 22. PubMed 24757057.
Backbone
  Vector backbone: pMax
  Vector type: Mammalian Expression
Growth in bacteria
  Bacterial resistance: Kanamycin, 50 μg/mL
  Growth temperature: 37°C
  Growth strain: DH5alpha
  Copy number: High Copy
Gene/Insert
  Gene/Insert name: mPlum
  Species: Synthetic
  Insert size (bp): 681
  Promoter: CMV
  Cloning method: Ligation Independent Cloning
  Sequencing primers: 5′ CGCAAATGGGCGGTAGGCGTG; 3′ GCAATAGCATCACAAATTTCACA
Terms and licenses: Academic/Nonprofit Terms; Industry Terms: Not Available to Industry
Depositor comments: For more information, see Piett, Pecen et al. 2021 Nat Protoc. (doi: 10.1038/s41596-021-00577-3). This plasmid has been found to be prone to multimerization. Multimerization often does not impact plasmid function, but it may reduce transformation efficiencies. If you need to isolate the monomeric version, you might consider linearizing, gel extracting, re-ligating, and transforming the plasmid.
How to cite: pMax_mPlum was a gift from Zachary Nagel & Leona Samson (Addgene plasmid # 177830 ; http://n2t.net/addgene:177830 ; RRID:Addgene_177830)
