[The description below was written by a language model from this plasmid's Addgene catalogue record and pLannotate feature annotations shown in this document.]
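Description:
pMax_mPlum is a compact (about 3.5 kb) mammalian expression plasmid built on the pMax backbone that serves as a fluorescent reporter control in host cell reactivation (HCR) DNA repair assays. It is propagated in E. coli as a high-copy plasmid through a ColE1/pUC-type origin and is selected with kanamycin. Resistance comes from the Tn5 aminoglycoside phosphotransferase gene (NeoR/KanR), which here sits downstream of a short fragment of the bla (AmpR) bacterial promoter. No eukaryotic promoter is annotated for this marker, so the record does not support its use for G418 selection in mammalian cells.

The payload is a single expression cassette. The CMV immediate-early enhancer and promoter, which are contiguous across the origin of the circular map, drive transcription through a chimeric β-globin/immunoglobulin heavy chain intron, an element commonly included to improve mRNA processing and expression. This is followed by the 681 bp mammalian codon-optimized coding sequence for mPlum, a far-red monomeric derivative of DsRed, and an SV40 polyadenylation signal. The small large T antigen fragment annotated next to the poly(A) signal is most likely a remnant of the SV40 sequence from which that region was taken, not a functional gene.

In multiplexed HCR assays, reporter plasmids encoding spectrally distinct fluorescent proteins are transfected into cells, and fluorescence is used as a readout of repair of lesions carried on the plasmid DNA. The record describes this construct as the mPlum control plasmid in that system, though it does not spell out its exact role. The depositors note that the plasmid is prone to multimerization, which usually does not affect function but may lower transformation efficiency.
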