Features (pLannotate 1.2.2; 9 found; start..end, strand, type, name):
      2..201     +  promoter       CMV promoter: human cytomegalovirus (CMV) immediate early promoter
    296..428     +  intron         chimeric intron: chimera between introns from human β-globin and immunoglobulin heavy chain genes
    451..1131    +  CDS            mPlum: far-red monomeric derivative of DsRed fluorescent protein (Wang et al., 2004) mammalian codon-optimized
   1173..1254    -  polyA_signal   SV40 poly(A) signal: SV40 polyadenylation signal
   1277..1345    -  CDS            large T antigen (fragment): large T antigen from SV40 (simian virus 40)
   1452..2040    -  rep_origin     ori: high-copy-number ColE1/pMB1/pBR322/pUC origin of replication
   2121..2915    -  CDS            NeoR/KanR: aminoglycoside phosphotransferase from Tn5; aph(3')-II (or nptII); confers resistance to neomycin, kanamycin, and G418 (Geneticin®)
   2916..2942    -  promoter       AmpR promoter (fragment): bla
   3111..3488    +  enhancer       CMV enhancer: human cytomegalovirus immediate early enhancer
>Addgene plasmid #177830 | pMax_mPlum | addgene full sequence | sequence record 348955 | Addgene NGS Result
GTGATGCGGTTTTGGCAGTACACCAATGGGCGTGGATAGCGGTTTGACTCACGGGGATTTCCAAGTCTCC
ACCCCATTGACGTCAATGGGAGTTTGTTTTGGCACCAAAATCAACGGGACTTTCCAAAATGTCGTAATAA
CCCCGCCCCGTTGACGCAAATGGGCGGTAGGCGTGTACGGTGGGAGGTCTATATAAGCAGAGGTCGTTTA
GTGAACCGTCAGATCACTAGTAGCTTTATTGCGGTAGTTTATCACAGTTAAATTGCTAACGCAGTCAGTG
CTCGACTGATCACAGGTAAGTATCAAGGTTACAAGACAGGTTTAAGGAGGCCAATAGAAACTGGGCTTGT
CGAGACAGAGAAGATTCTTGCGTTTCTGATAGGCACCTATTGGTCTTACTGACATCCACTTTGCCTTTCT
CTCCACAGGGGTACCGCTAGCGCTGCCACCATGGTGAGCAAGGGCGAGGAGGTCATCAAGGAGTTCATGC
GCTTCAAGGAGCACATGGAGGGCTCCGTGAACGGCCACGAGTTCGAGATCGAGGGCGAGGGCGAGGGCCG
CCCCTACGAGGGCACCCAGACCGCCAGGCTGAAGGTGACCAAGGGTGGCCCCCTGCCCTTCGCCTGGGAC
ATCCTGTCCCCTCAGATCATGTACGGCTCCAAGGCCTACGTGAAGCACCCCGCCGACATCCCCGACTACT
TGAAGCTGTCCTTCCCCGAGGGCTTCAAGTGGGAGCGCGTGATGAACTTCGAGGACGGCGGCGTGGTGAC
CGTGACCCAGGACTCCTCCCTGCAGGACGGCGAGTTCATCTACAAGGTGAAGGTGCGCGGCACCAACTTC
CCCTCCGACGGCCCCGTAATGCAGAAGAAGACCATGGGCTGGGAGGCCTCCTCCGAGCGGATGTACCCCG
AGGACGGCGCCCTGAAGGGCGAGATGAAGATGAGGCTGAGGCTGAAGGACGGCGGCCACTACGACGCCGA
GGTCAAGACCACCTACATGGCCAAGAAGCCCGTGCAGCTGCCCGGCGCCTACAAGACCGACATCAAGCTG
GACATCACCTCCCACAACGAGGACTACACCATCGTGGAACAGTACGAGCGCGCCGAGGGCCGCCACTCCA
CCGGCGCCTAGAAGCTTGAGCTCGATGAGTTTGGACAAACCACAACTAGAATGCAGTGAAAAAAATGCTT
TATTTGTGAAATTTGTGATGCTATTGCTTTATTTGTAACCATTATAAGCTGCAATAAACAAGTTAACAAC
AACAATTGCATTCATTTTATGTTTCAGGTTCAGGGGGAGGTGTGGGAGGTTTTTTAAAGCAAGTAAAACC
TCTACAAATGTGGTACTTAAGAGGGGGAGACCAAAGGGCGAGACGTTAAGGCCTCACGTGACATGTGAGC
AAAAGGCCAGCAAAAGGCCAGGAACCGTAAAAAGGCCGCGTTGCTGGCGTTTTTCCATAGGCTCCGCCCC
CCTGACGAGCATCACAAAAATCGACGCTCAAGTCAGAGGTGGCGAAACCCGACAGGACTATAAAGATACC
AGGCGTTTCCCCCTGGAAGCTCCCTCGTGCGCTCTCCTGTTCCGACCCTGCCGCTTACGGGATACCTGTC
CGCCTTTCTCCCTTCGGGAAGCGTGGCGCTTTCTCATAGCTCACGCTGTAGGTATCTCAGTTCGGTGTAG
GTCGTTCGCTCCAAGCTGGGCTGTGTGCACGAACCCCCCGTTCAGCCCGACCGCTGCGCCTTATCCGGTA
ACTATCGTCTTGAGTCCAACCCGGTAAGACACGACTTATCGCCACTGGCAGCAGCCACTGGTAACAGGAT
TAGCAGAGCGAGGTATGTAGGCGGTGCTACAGAGTTCTTGAAGTGGTGGCCTAACTACGGCTACACTAGA
AGAACAGTATTTGGTATCTGCGCTCTGCTGAAGCCAGTTACCTTCGGAAAAAGAGTTGGTAGCTCTTGAT
CCGGCAAACAAACCACCGCTGGTAGCGGTGGTTTTTTTGTTTGCAAGCAGCAGATTACGCGCAGAAAAAA
AGGATCTCAAGAAGATCCTTTGATCTTTTCTACGGGGTCTGACGCTCAGTGGAACGAAAACTCACGTTAA
GGGATTTTGGTCATGCCGTCTCAGAAGAACTCGTCAAGAAGGCGATAGAAGGCGATGCGCTGCGAATCGG
GAGCGGCGATACCGTAAAGCACGAGGAAGCGGTCAGCCCATTCGCCGCCAAGCTCTTCAGCAATATCACG
GGTAGCCAACGCTATGTCCTGATAGCGGTCCGCCACACCCAGCCGGCCACAGTCGATGAATCCAGAAAAG
CGGCCATTTTCCACCATGATATTCGGCAAGCAGGCATCGCCATGGGTCACGACGAGATCCTCGCCGTCGG
GCATGCTCGCCTTGAGCCTGGCGAACAGTTCGGCTGGCGCGAGCCCCTGATGCTCTTCGTCCAGATCATC
CTGATCGACAAGACCGGCTTCCATCCGAGTACGTGCTCTCTCGATGCGATGTTTCGCTTGGTGGTCGAAT
GGGCAGGTAGCCGGATCAAGCGTATGCAGCCGCCGCATTGCATCAGCCATGATGGATACTTTCTCGGCAG
GAGCAAGGTGAGATGACAGGAGATCCTGCCCCGGCACTTCGCCCAATAGCAGCCAGTCCCTTCCCGCTTC
AGTGACAACGTCGAGTACAGCTGCGCAAGGAACGCCCGTCGTGGCCAGCCACGATAGCCGCGCTGCCTCG
TCTTGCAGTTCATTCAGGGCACCGGACAGGTCGGTCTTGACAAAAAGAACCGGGCGCCCCTGCGCTGACA
GCCGGAACACGGCGGCATCAGAGCAGCCGATTGTCTGTTGTGCCCAGTCATAGCCGAATAGCCTCTCCAC
CCAAGCGGCCGGAGAACCTGCGTGCAATCCATCTTGTTCAATCATAATATTATTGAAGCATTTATCAGGG
TTCGTCTCGTCCCGGTCTCCTCCCATGCATGTCAATATTGGCCATTAGCCATATTATTCATTGGTTATAT
AGCATAAATCAATATTGGCTATTGGCCATTGCATACGTTGTATCTATATCATAATATGTACATTTATATT
GGCTCATGTCCAATATGACCGCCATGTTGGCATTGATTATTGACTAGTTATTAATAGTAATCAATTACGG
GGTCATTAGTTCATAGCCCATATATGGAGTTCCGCGTTACATAACTTACGGTAAATGGCCCGCCTGGCTG
ACCGCCCAACGACCCCCGCCCATTGACGTCAATAATGACGTATGTTCCCATAGTAACGCCAATAGGGACT
TTCCATTGACGTCAATGGGTGGAGTATTTACGGTAAACTGCCCACTTGGCAGTACATCAAGTGTATCATA
TGCCAAGTCCGCCCCCTATTGACGTCAATGACGGTAAATGGCCCGCCTGGCATTATGCCCAGTACATGAC
CTTACGGGACTTTCCTACTTGGCAGTACATCTACGTATTAGTCATCGCTATTACCATG
